>Addgene plasmid #114756 | AT3G46350 N7_pECIA14 | addgene full sequence | sequence record 238687 | Addgene NGS Result
GTCTAAGAAACCATTATTATCATGACATTAACCTATAAAAATAGGCGTATCACGAGGCCCTTTCGTCTCG
CGCGTTTCGGTGATGACGGTGAAAACCTCTGACACATGCAGCTCCCGGAGACGGTCACAGCTTGTCTGTA
AGCGGATGCCGGGAGCAGACAAGCCCGTCAGGGCGCGTCAGCGGGTGTTGGCGGGTGTCGGGGCTGGCTT
AACTATGCGGCATCAGAGCAGATTGTACTGAGAGTGCACCATATGCGGTGTGAAATACCGCACAGATGCG
TAAGGAGAAAATACCGCATCAGGCGCCATTCGCCATTCAGGCTGCGCAACTGTTGGGAAGGGCGATCGGT
GCGGGCCTCTTCGCTATTACGCCAGCTGGCGAAAGGGGGATGTGCTGCAAGGCGATTAAGTTGGGTAACG
CCAGGGTTTTCCCAGTCACGACGTTGTAAAACGACGGCCAGTGAATTAATTCGTTGCAGGACAGGATGTG
GTGCCCGATGTGACTAGCTCTTTGCTGCAGGCCGTCCTATCCTCTGGTTCCGATAAGAGACCCAGAACTC
CGGCCCCCCACCGCCCACCGCCACCCCCATACATATGTGGTACGCAAGTAAGAGTGCCTGCGCATGCCCC
ATGTGCCCCACCAAGAGCTTTGCATCCCATACAAGTCCCCAAAGTGGAGAACCGAACCAATTCTTCGCGG
GCAGAACAAAAGCTTCTGCACACGTCTCCACTCGAATTTGGAGCCGGCCGGCGTGTGCAAAAGAGGTGAA
TCGAACGAAAGACCCGTGTGTAAAGCCGCGTTTCCAAAATGTATAAAACCGAGAGCATCTGGCCAATGTG
CATCAGTTGTGGTCAGCAGCAAAATCAAGTGAATCATCTCAGTGCAACTAAAGGGGGGATCCGATCTCAA
TATGAAGTTATGCATATTACTGGCCGTCGTGGCCTTTGTTGGCCTCTCGCTCGGGCAAGAAGGATTCATA
AGTTTGGATTGTGGGTTAGCTCCGACTGAGCCGTCCCCTTATACCGAGCCGGTAACTACGTTACAGTACT
CATCGGATTCAAACTTCATCCAAAGTGGGAAACTTGGTAGAATTGATACAAGTCTACAGACATTTTTCCT
AAAGCAACAAACAACGTTAAGATACTTTCCAGACGGAATACGCAATTGTTACAATCTTACGGTCAAGCAG
GGAACCAACTATTTGATCAGAGCTAGGTTCACATATGGGAATTATGATGGTCGTAATATGTCTCCTACCT
TTGATCTATACTTGGGCCCCAATTTGTGGAAAAGAATAGACATGACAAAGTTACAAAACAAAGTTAGTAC
ATTGGAGGAGATTACATACATTCCATTATCAAACTCTTTGGATGTGTGTCTTGTTAAGACAAACACGACC
ATTCCATTTATATCGGCCTTAGAATTAAGGCCTTTACCAAGTAACAGTTATATCACTACGGCCGGTTCAT
TGAGGACGTTCGTGCGGTTTTGTTTCAGCAATTCAGTGGAAGATATACGGTTCCCGATGGATGTCCATGA
TAGAATGTGGGAATCATACTTTGATGACGACTGGACGCAGATTTCCACTAGTCTTACAGTGAACACATCC
GATAGTTTTCGTCTGCCACAGGCTGCCCTCATAACGGCTGCAACACCTGCGAAGGATGGTCCATCATATA
TAGGTATCACGTTTTCTACCTCCTCTGAAGAAAGGTTTTTCATATACCTCCATTTCTCCGAAGTTCAAGC
TTTACGTGCCAACGAGACTAGAGAATTCAACATTTCGATTAACGGAGAATCTGTTGCCGACTTGTATAGA
CCTTTGTCAAGAACTCAAAGCTCTACGCATCCACCTATGATTAACGCCATTGAAATTTTCCTTGTTTCCG
AACTTCTACAGTCTGAAACATACGAGAATGATGTGATTGCTATAAAAAAAATCAAAGACACATATGGATT
GCAGCTAATCTCATGGCAAGGTGACCCATGTGTTCCTCGACTTTATAAGTGGGACGGTCTTGATTGTACA
GACACAGACACATATATAGCACCAAGGATCACTTCCTTAAAATTATCTTCAAAGGGGTTAACGGGAACCA
TAGCAGCTGATATTCAATATCTCACCTCTCTAGAAAAGTTGGACTTGTCAGATAACAAGTTGGTGGGAGT
AGTGCCTGAATTTCTAGCTAACATGAAATCACTAATGTTCATAAACTTGACCAAGAATGATCTGCATGGT
TCAATTCCACAAGCACTTCGCGATAGAGAAAAGAAAGGACTGAAAATCTTGTTTGATGGTGATAAGAATG
ATCCATGTTTATCTACCTCTTGTAACCCAAAGCTGGAGGTGCTGTTCCAGGGACCAAGCGGCAATCCCGG
CGGCGATCTGGCCCCCCAGATGCTGCGCGAGCTGCAGGAGACCAATGCCGCCCTGCAGGACGTGCGCGAG
CTGCTGCGCCACCGCGTGAAGGAGATCACCTTCCTGAAGAACACCGTGATGGAGTGCGACGCCTGCGGCA
TGCAGCCCTCTAGAGGCTCCGGCTCCATCATCCCAGTTGAGGAGGAGAACCCGGACTTCTGGAACCGCGA
GGCAGCCGAGGCCCTGGGTGCCGCCAAGAAGCTGCAGCCTGCACAGACAGCCGCCAAGAACCTCATCATC
TTCCTGGGCGATGGGATGGGGGTGTCTACGGTGACAGCTGCCAGGATCCTAAAAGGGCAGAAGAAGGACA
AACTGGGGCCTGAGATACCCCTGGCCATGGACCGCTTCCCATATGTGGCTCTGTCCAAGACATACAATGT
AGACAAACATGTGCCAGACAGTGGAGCCACAGCCACGGCCTACCTGTGCGGGGTCAAGGGCAACTTCCAG
ACCATTGGCTTGAGTGCAGCCGCCCGCTTTAACCAGTGCAACACGACACGCGGCAACGAGGTCATCTCCG
TGATGAATCGGGCCAAGAAAGCAGGGAAGTCAGTGGGAGTGGTAACCACCACACGAGTGCAGCACGCCTC
GCCAGCCGGCACCTACGCCCACACGGTGAACCGCAACTGGTACTCGGACGCCGACGTGCCTGCCTCGGCC
CGCCAGGAGGGGTGCCAGGACATCGCTACGCAGCTCATCTCCAACATGGACATTGACGTGATCCTAGGTG
GAGGCCGAAAGTACATGTTTCGCATGGGAACCCCAGACCCTGAGTACCCAGATGACTACAGCCAAGGTGG
GACCAGGCTGGACGGGAAGAATCTGGTGCAGGAATGGCTGGCGAAGCGCCAGGGTGCCCGGTATGTGTGG
AACCGCACTGAGCTCATGCAGGCTTCCCTGGACCCGTCTGTGACCCATCTCATGGGTCTCTTTGAGCCTG
GAGACATGAAATACGAGATCCACCGAGACTCCACACTGGACCCCTCCCTGATGGAGATGACAGAGGCTGC
CCTGCGCCTGCTGAGCAGGAACCCCCGCGGCTTCTTCCTCTTCGTGGAGGGTGGTCGCATCGACCATGGT
CATCATGAAAGCAGGGCTTACCGGGCACTGACTGAGACGATCATGTTCGACGACGCCATTGAGAGGGCGG
GCCAGCTCACCAGCGAGGAGGACACGCTGAGCCTCGTCACTGCCGACCACTCCCACGTCTTCTCCTTCGG
AGGCTACCCCCTGCGAGGGAGCTCCATCTTCGGGCTGGCCCCTGGCAAGGCCCGGGACAGGAAGGCCTAC
ACGGTCCTCCTATACGGAAACGGTCCAGGCTATGTGCTCAAGGACGGCGCCCGGCCGGATGTTACCGAGA
GCGAGAGCGGGAGCCCCGAGTATCGGCAGCAGTCAGCAGTGCCCCTGGACGAAGAGACCCACGCAGGCGA
GGACGTGGCGGTGTTCGCGCGCGGCCCGCAGGCGCACCTGGTTCACGGCGTGCAGGAGCAGACCTTCATA
GCGCACGTCATGGCCTTCGCCGCCTGCCTGGAGCCCTACACCGCCTGCGACCTGGCGCCCCCCGCCGGCA
CCACCGACGCCGCGCACCCGGGTTCTAGAGGAAGCACCTCCGGCGATAACGATTACAAGGATGATGATGA
TAAGGCCAGCGGCACCGGTCATCATCACCATCACCATTGAGTTTAAACCCGCTGATCAGCCTCGACTGTG
CCTTCTAAGGCCTGAGCTCGCTGATCAGCCTCGATCGAGGATCCAGACATGATAAGATACATTGATGAGT
TTGGACAAACCACAACTAGAATGCAGTGAAAAAAATGCTTTATTTGTGAAATTTGTGATGCTATTGCTTT
ATTTGTAACCATTATAAGCTGCAATAAACAAGTTAACAACAACAATTGCATTCATTTTATGTTTCAGGTT
CAGGGGGAGGTGTGGGAGGTTTTTTAAAGCAAGTAAAACCTCTACAAATGTGGTATGGCTGATTATGATC
AGTCGACCTGCAGGCATGCAAGCTTGGCGTAATCATGGTCATAGCTGTTTCCTGTGTGAAATTGTTATCC
GCTCACAATTCCACACAACATACGAGCCGGAAGCATAAAGTGTAAAGCCTGGGGTGCCTAATGAGTGAGC
TAACTCACATTAATTGCGTTGCGCTCACTGCCCGCTTTCCAGTCGGGAAACCTGTCGTGCCAGCTGCATT
AATGAATCGGCCAACGCGCGGGGAGAGGCGGTTTGCGTATTGGGCGCTCTTCCGCTTCCTCGCTCACTGA
CTCGCTGCGCTCGGTCGTTCGGCTGCGGCGAGCGGTATCAGCTCACTCAAAGGCGGTAATACGGTTATCC
ACAGAATCAGGGGATAACGCAGGAAAGAACATGTGAGCAAAAGGCCAGCAAAAGGCCAGGAACCGTAAAA
AGGCCGCGTTGCTGGCGTTTTTCCATAGGCTCCGCCCCCCTGACGAGCATCACAAAAATCGACGCTCAAG
TCAGAGGTGGCGAAACCCGACAGGACTATAAAGATACCAGGCGTTTCCCCCTGGAAGCTCCCTCGTGCGC
TCTCCTGTTCCGACCCTGCCGCTTACCGGATACCTGTCCGCCTTTCTCCCTTCGGGAAGCGTGGCGCTTT
CTCATAGCTCACGCTGTAGGTATCTCAGTTCGGTGTAGGTCGTTCGCTCCAAGCTGGGCTGTGTGCACGA
ACCCCCCGTTCAGCCCGACCGCTGCGCCTTATCCGGTAACTATCGTCTTGAGTCCAACCCGGTAAGACAC
GACTTATCGCCACTGGCAGCAGCCACTGGTAACAGGATTAGCAGAGCGAGGTATGTAGGCGGTGCTACAG
AGTTCTTGAAGTGGTGGCCTAACTACGGCTACACTAGAAGAACAGTATTTGGTATCTGCGCTCTGCTGAA
GCCAGTTACCTTCGGAAAAAGAGTTGGTAGCTCTTGATCCGGCAAACAAACCACCGCTGGTAGCGGTGGT
TTTTTTGTTTGCAAGCAGCAGATTACGCGCAGAAAAAAAGGATCTCAAGAAGATCCTTTGATCTTTTCTA
CGGGGTCTGACGCTCAGTGGAACGAAAACTCACGTTAAGGGATTTTGGTCATGAGATTATCAAAAAGGAT
CTTCACCTAGATCCTTTTAAATTAAAAATGAAGTTTTAAATCAATCTAAAGTATATATGAGTAAACTTGG
TCTGACAGTTACCAATGCTTAATCAGTGAGGCACCTATCTCAGCGATCTGTCTATTTCGTTCATCCATAG
TTGCCTGACTCCCCGTCGTGTAGATAACTACGATACGGGAGGGCTTACCATCTGGCCCCAGTGCTGCAAT
GATACCGCGAGACCCACGCTCACCGGCTCCAGATTTATCAGCAATAAACCAGCCAGCCGGAAGGGCCGAG
CGCAGAAGTGGTCCTGCAACTTTATCCGCCTCCATCCAGTCTATTAATTGTTGCCGGGAAGCTAGAGTAA
GTAGTTCGCCAGTTAATAGTTTGCGCAACGTTGTTGCCATTGCTACAGGCATCGTGGTGTCACGCTCGTC
GTTTGGTATGGCTTCATTCAGCTCCGGTTCCCAACGATCAAGGCGAGTTACATGATCCCCCATGTTGTGC
AAAAAAGCGGTTAGCTCCTTCGGTCCTCCGATCGTTGTCAGAAGTAAGTTGGCCGCAGTGTTATCACTCA
TGGTTATGGCAGCACTGCATAATTCTCTTACTGTCATGCCATCCGTAAGATGCTTTTCTGTGACTGGTGA
GTACTCAACCAAGTCATTCTGAGAATAGTGTATGCGGCGACCGAGTTGCTCTTGCCCGGCGTCAATACGG
GATAATACCGCGCCACATAGCAGAACTTTAAAAGTGCTCATCATTGGAAAACGTTCTTCGGGGCGAAAAC
TCTCAAGGATCTTACCGCTGTTGAGATCCAGTTCGATGTAACCCACTCGTGCACCCAACTGATCTTCAGC
ATCTTTTACTTTCACCAGCGTTTCTGGGTGAGCAAAAACAGGAAGGCAAAATGCCGCAAAAAAGGGAATA
AGGGCGACACGGAAATGTTGAATACTCATACTCTTCCTTTTTCAATATTATTGAAGCATTTATCAGGGTT
ATTGTCTCATGAGCGGATACATATTTGAATGTATTTAGAAAAATAAACAAATAGGGGTTCCGCGCACATT
TCCCCGAAAAGTGCCACCTGAC
Features (pLannotate 1.2.2; 19 found; start..end, strand, type, name):
     67..102     +  CDS            rop (fragment): Rop protein, which maintains plasmids at low copy number; rop
    204..303     +  misc_feature   bom (fragment): basis of mobility region from pBR322
    309..466     -  CDS            lacZα (fragment): LacZα fragment of β-galactosidase; lacZ fragment
    468..894     +  promoter       MT promoter: Drosophila metallothionein promoter
    912..965     +  sig_peptide    BiP signal sequence: Drosophila BiP signal sequence
    918..2342    +  CDS            PAM74 (fragment): PAM74_ARATH - Experimental evidence at protein level: Swiss-Prot protein existence level 1. Required for accurate photosynthesis. From Arabidopsis thaliana (Mouse-ear cress).
   2379..2558    +  CDS            Comp (fragment): COMP_RAT - Experimental evidence at protein level: Swiss-Prot protein existence level 1. May play a role in the structural integrity of cartilage via its interaction with other extracellular matrix proteins such as the collagens and fibronectin. Can mediate the interaction of chondrocytes with the cartilage extracellular matrix through interaction with cell surface integrin receptors. Could play a role in the pathogenesis of osteoarthritis. Potent suppressor of apoptosis in both primary chondrocytes and transformed cells. Suppresses apoptosis by blocking the activation of caspase-3 and by indu
   2546..3998    +  CDS            SEAP (fragment): secreted alkaline phosphatase from human placenta The natural enzyme has a C-terminal transmembrane sequence that is replaced by a GPI anchor.
   4035..4064    +  CDS            2xFLAG (fragment): two tandem FLAG® epitope tags
   4170..4304    -  polyA_signal   SV40 poly(A) signal: SV40 polyadenylation signal
   4327..4411    -  CDS            large T antigen (fragment): large T antigen from SV40 (simian virus 40)
   4411..4435    +  misc_feature   MCS (fragment): pUC18/19 multiple cloning site
   4472..4488    -  protein_bind   lac operator: The lac repressor binds to the lac operator to inhibit transcription in E. coli. This inhibition can be relieved by adding lactose or isopropyl-β-D-thiogalactopyranoside (IPTG). lac repressor encoded by lacI
   4496..4526    -  promoter       lac promoter: promoter for the E. coli lac operon
   4541..4562    -  protein_bind   CAP binding site: CAP binding activates transcription in the presence of cAMP. E. coli catabolite activator protein
   4575..4667    -  CDS            lacI (fragment): lac repressor; lacI; The lac repressor binds to the lac operator to inhibit transcription in E. coli. This inhibition can be relieved by adding lactose or isopropyl-β-D-thiogalactopyranoside (IPTG).
   4850..5438    -  rep_origin     ori: high-copy-number ColE1/pMB1/pBR322/pUC origin of replication
   5609..6469    -  CDS            AmpR: β-lactamase; bla; confers resistance to ampicillin, carbenicillin, and related antibiotics
   6470..6574    -  promoter       AmpR promoter: bla
