[The description below was written by a language model from this plasmid's Addgene catalogue record and pLannotate feature annotations shown in this document.]
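Description:
AT3G46350 N7_pECIA14 is an insect-cell expression plasmid built on the pECIA14 backbone and designed for secreted protein production in Drosophila cell culture. In bacteria it is maintained as a high-copy plasmid through a ColE1/pUC-type origin and selected with ampicillin via the β-lactamase gene and its native promoter. The feature table also picks up leftover cloning-vector fragments (rop, bom, lacZα, lacI, the lac promoter/operator and a piece of the pUC multiple cloning site), which play no evident part in the expression cassette.

The payload is driven by the copper-inducible Drosophila metallothionein promoter, so expression is switched on by adding CuSO4. Downstream, a Drosophila BiP signal sequence directs the product into the secretory pathway, followed by the extracellular domain of the Arabidopsis thaliana leucine-rich repeat receptor kinase encoded by AT3G46350, which was inserted by ligation-independent cloning. The automated annotation labels this region as a PAM74 fragment, presumably by sequence similarity. The ectodomain is fused at its C terminus to the pentamerising coiled-coil helix of rat COMP, human placental alkaline phosphatase, a FLAG epitope and a hexahistidine tag; the His tag is stated by the depositor but is not separately annotated. An SV40 polyadenylation signal lies downstream of the cassette.

This is the "prey" version of the construct, intended to be paired with the matching bait vector in pECIA2. COMP-mediated pentamerisation raises avidity so that weak ectodomain contacts can be detected, while alkaline phosphatase provides an enzymatic readout. The plasmid belongs to a collection used to map an extracellular interaction network among Arabidopsis LRR receptor kinases.
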