Addgene plasmid #114756: AT3G46350 N7_pECIA14
Purpose: Prey vector AT3G46350 N7_pECIA14 should be used with bait vector AT3G46350 N7_pECIA2.
Depositing lab: Youssef Belkhadir. Depositing organization: Gregor Mendel Institute of Molecular Plant Biology. Publication: An extracellular network of Arabidopsis leucine-rich repeat receptor kinases. Smakowska-Luzan E, Mott GA, Parys K, Stegmann M, Howton TC, Layeghifard M, Neuhold J, Lehner A, Kong J, Grunwald K, Weinberger N, Satbhai SB, Mayer D, Busch W, Madalinski M, Stolt-Bergner P, Provart NJ, Mukhtar MS, Zipfel C, Desveaux D, Guttman DS, Belkhadir Y. Nature. 2018 Jan 18;553(7688):342-346. doi: 10.1038/nature25184. Epub 2018 Jan 10. PubMed 29320478.
Backbone
  Vector backbone: pECIA14
  Backbone manufacturer: Chris Garcia (Addgene plasmid # 47051)
  Vector type: Insect Expression
Growth in bacteria
  Bacterial resistance: Ampicillin, 100 μg/mL
  Growth temperature: 37°C
  Growth strain: DH5alpha
  Copy number: High Copy
Gene/Insert
  Gene/Insert name: AT3G46350
  Species: A. thaliana (mustard weed)
  Entrez Gene: AT3G46350 (a.k.a. AT3G46350)
  Promoter: Metallothionein (Copper-Inducible)
  Cloning method: Ligation Independent Cloning
Terms and licenses: Academic/Nonprofit Terms; Industry Terms: Not Available to Industry
Depositor comments: Plasmid for secreted expression in Drosophila cell culture by induction via CuSO4. Insert is an extracellular domain of indicated LRR-RK, C-terminally tagged with Pentameric rat COMP helix, Alkaline Phosphatase (human, placental), Flag, and hexahistidine tags. Insert Protein Sequence: QEGFISLDCGLAPTEPSPYTEPVTTLQYSSDSNFIQSGKLGRIDTSLQTFFLKQQTTLRYFPDGIRNCYNLTVKQGTNYLIRARFTYGNYDGRNMSPTFDLYLGPNLWKRIDMTKLQNKVSTLEEITYIPLSNSLDVCLVKTNTTIPFISALELRPLPSNSYITTAGSLRTFVRFCFSNSVEDIRFPMDVHDRMWESYFDDDWTQISTSLTVNTSDSFRLPQAALITAATPAKDGPSYIGITFSTSSEERFFIYLHFSEVQALRANETREFNISINGESVADLYRPLSRTQSSTHPPMINAIEIFLVSELLQSETYENDVIAIKKIKDTYGLQLISWQGDPCVPRLYKWDGLDCTDTDTYIAPRITSLKLSSKGLTGTIAADIQYLTSLEKLDLSDNKLVGVVPEFLANMKSLMFINLTKNDLHGSIPQALRDREKKGLKILFDGDKNDPCLSTSCNPK
How to cite: AT3G46350 N7_pECIA14 was a gift from Youssef Belkhadir (Addgene plasmid # 114756 ; http://n2t.net/addgene:114756 ; RRID:Addgene_114756)
